Addgene plasmid #214642: pGL4_CRE-CMV-BC0495-luc2
Purpose: barcoded assay, cAMP/Ca2+ sensor
Depositing lab: Michael Wehr. Depositing organization: Systasy Bioscience GmbH. Publication: Protocol for identifying properties of ERBB receptor antagonists using the barcoded ERBBprofiler assay. Popovic L, Rossner MJ, Wehr MC. STAR Protoc. 2024 Apr 16;5(2):102987. doi: 10.1016/j.xpro.2024.102987. PubMed 38635397.
Backbone
  Vector backbone: pGL4
  Vector type: Mammalian Expression, Luciferase
Growth in bacteria
  Bacterial resistance: Ampicillin, 100 μg/mL
  Growth temperature: 37°C
  Growth strain: DH5alpha
  Copy number: High Copy
Gene/Insert
  Gene/Insert name: 6x clustered CRE element with barcode 0495
  Species: Synthetic
  Cloning method: Gateway Cloning
Terms and licenses: Academic/Nonprofit Terms; Industry Terms: Not Available to Industry
How to cite: pGL4_CRE-CMV-BC0495-luc2 was a gift from Michael Wehr (Addgene plasmid # 214642 ; http://n2t.net/addgene:214642 ; RRID:Addgene_214642)
