[The description below was written by a language model from this plasmid's Addgene catalogue record and pLannotate feature annotations shown in this document.]
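Description:
pGL4_CRE-CMV-BC0495-luc2 is a mammalian luciferase reporter plasmid built on the pGL4 backbone and designed as a pathway sensor for cAMP/Ca2+ signalling in barcoded, multiplexed assays. It is propagated in E. coli through a high-copy ColE1/pUC-type origin with ampicillin selection (AmpR). It also carries a hygromycin phosphotransferase cassette driven by the SV40 enhancer/early promoter and closed by a synthetic poly(A) signal, which could allow selection of stably transfected mammalian cells. Upstream of the reporter region, a synthetic poly(A) signal and an RNA polymerase II pause site from the human α2-globin gene are standard pGL4 elements that limit read-through transcription from the backbone and so reduce background.

The sensor cassette was assembled by multi-fragment Gateway cloning, as reflected by the attB1, attB4, attB3 and attB2 sites that separate its modules. According to the record, the first module holds six clustered cAMP response elements (CRE). The short "CMV promoter fragment" annotations in this interval probably reflect sequence similarity to CRE motifs in the CMV enhancer rather than a functional CMV promoter. The second module is a minimal CMV promoter, which gives low basal activity unless the CREs are engaged. The third, flanked by T3 and T7 promoter sequences, lies where the unique barcode (BC0495) would be expected, although the barcode itself is not annotated. Downstream is firefly luc2 fused to the hCL1 and hPEST degradation sequences, followed by an SV40 poly(A) signal. The destabilised luciferase turns over quickly, which sharpens the temporal response. Pathway activation thus yields both luciferase activity and a transcribed barcode, allowing this sensor to be pooled with other barcoded sensors, as in the associated ERBB receptor antagonist profiling assay.
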