Features (pLannotate 1.2.2; 23 found; start..end, strand, type, name):
     47..71      +  protein_bind   attB1: mutant version of attB; recombination site for the Gateway® BP reaction BP Clonase™
    171..193     +  promoter       CMV promoter (fragment): human cytomegalovirus (CMV) immediate early promoter
    279..301     +  promoter       CMV promoter (fragment): human cytomegalovirus (CMV) immediate early promoter
    334..354     -  protein_bind   attB4: mutant version of attB; core recombination site for the Gateway® BP reaction BP Clonase™
    370..407     +  promoter       minimal CMV promoter: human cytomegalovirus (CMV) immediate early promoter
    490..510     +  protein_bind   attB3: mutant version of attB; core recombination site for the Gateway® BP reaction BP Clonase™
    537..555     +  promoter       T3 promoter: promoter for bacteriophage T3 RNA polymerase
    619..637     -  promoter       T7 promoter: promoter for bacteriophage T7 RNA polymerase
    664..684     -  protein_bind   attB2: mutant version of attB; core recombination site for the Gateway® BP reaction BP Clonase™
    749..2401    +  CDS            luciferase: firefly luciferase synthetic luc2 version of the luciferase gene
   2405..2452    +  CDS            hCL1: non-ORF yeast peptide conferring ubiquitin-dependent degradation human codon-optimized
   2459..2575    +  CDS            hPEST: PEST degradation sequence from mouse ornithine decarboxylase human codon-optimized
   2624..2745    -  polyA_signal   SV40 poly(A) signal: SV40 polyadenylation signal
   2771..2902    -  CDS            LT_SV40 (fragment): Experimental evidence at protein level: Swiss-Prot protein existence level 1. Isoform 17kT antigen targets host RBL2 for degradation and promotes cell proliferation. Transactivates host cyclin A promoter through its J domain. From Simian virus 40 (SV40).
   2939..3296    +  promoter       SV40 promoter: SV40 enhancer and early promoter
   3327..4364    +  CDS            HygR: hygromycin B phosphotransferase confers resistance to hygromycin
   4388..4436    +  polyA_signal   poly(A) signal: synthetic polyadenylation signal
   4452..4583    +  CDS            TcR (fragment): tetracycline efflux protein; tet; confers resistance to tetracycline
   4763..5351    -  rep_origin     ori: high-copy-number ColE1/pMB1/pBR322/pUC origin of replication
   5551..6411    -  CDS            AmpR: β-lactamase confers resistance to ampicillin, carbenicillin, and related antibiotics
   6412..6453    -  promoter       AmpR promoter (fragment): bla
   6516..6564    +  polyA_signal   poly(A) signal: synthetic polyadenylation signal
   6578..6669    +  misc_feature   pause site: RNA polymerase II transcriptional pause signal from the human α2 globin gene
>Addgene plasmid #214642 | pGL4_CRE-CMV-BC0495-luc2 | addgene full sequence | sequence record 423241 | Addgene NGS Result
GGCCTAACTGGCCGGTACCTGAGCTCGCTAGCCTCGAGGATATCAAACAAGTTTGTACAAAAAAGCAGGC
TCCCTAACTGGCCGGTACCGAGCTCTTACGCGTGCTAGCGCACCAGACAGTGACGTCAGCTGCCAGATCC
CATGGCCGTCATACTGTGACGTCTTTCAGACACCCCATTGACGTCAATGGGAGAACAGATCTGCCGCCCC
GACTAGCGCACCAGACAGTGACGTCAGCTGCCAGATCCCATGGCCGTCATACTGTGACGTCTTTCAGACA
CCCCATTGACGTCAATGGGAGAACAGATCTGCCGCCCCGACTAGCGGGGGGCTCAACTTTTCTATACAAA
GTTGCGGTACCCGGGTCGAGTAGGCGTGTACGGTGGGAGGCCTATATAAGCAGAGCTCGTTTAGTGAACC
GTCAGATCGCCTGGAGACGCCATCCACGCTGTTTTGACCTCCATAGAAGACACCGGGACCGATCCAGCCC
AACTTTGTATAATAAAGTTGAGCTAGTTGCTAAGTCTGCCGAGTAGAATTAACCCTCACTAAAGGGTAGG
TGACACTATACATTACTTTACACATACATTCAGGCTCTACATATCATCTAATCAACATCCTATAGTGAGT
CGTATTAGTAGACGCGAGTCAATGCATGTACGACAGCTTTCTTGTACAAAGTGGTTCGATATCAAGATCT
GGCCTCGGCGGCCAAGCTTGGCAATCCGGTACTGTTGGTAAAGCCACCATGGAAGATGCCAAAAACATTA
AGAAGGGCCCAGCGCCATTCTACCCACTCGAAGACGGGACCGCCGGCGAGCAGCTGCACAAAGCCATGAA
GCGCTACGCCCTGGTGCCCGGCACCATCGCCTTTACCGACGCACATATCGAGGTGGACATTACCTACGCC
GAGTACTTCGAGATGAGCGTTCGGCTGGCAGAAGCTATGAAGCGCTATGGGCTGAATACAAACCATCGGA
TCGTGGTGTGCAGCGAGAATAGCTTGCAGTTCTTCATGCCCGTGTTGGGTGCCCTGTTCATCGGTGTGGC
TGTGGCCCCAGCTAACGACATCTACAACGAGCGCGAGCTGCTGAACAGCATGGGCATCAGCCAGCCCACC
GTCGTATTCGTGAGCAAGAAAGGGCTGCAAAAGATCCTCAACGTGCAAAAGAAGCTACCGATCATACAAA
AGATCATCATCATGGATAGCAAGACCGACTACCAGGGCTTCCAAAGCATGTACACCTTCGTGACTTCCCA
TTTGCCACCCGGCTTCAACGAGTACGACTTCGTGCCCGAGAGCTTCGACCGGGACAAAACCATCGCCCTG
ATCATGAACAGTAGTGGCAGTACCGGATTGCCCAAGGGCGTAGCCCTACCGCACCGCACCGCTTGTGTCC
GATTCAGTCATGCCCGCGACCCCATCTTCGGCAACCAGATCATCCCCGACACCGCTATCCTCAGCGTGGT
GCCATTTCACCACGGCTTCGGCATGTTCACCACGCTGGGCTACTTGATCTGCGGCTTTCGGGTCGTGCTC
ATGTACCGCTTCGAGGAGGAGCTATTCTTGCGCAGCTTGCAAGACTATAAGATTCAATCTGCCCTGCTGG
TGCCCACACTATTTAGCTTCTTCGCTAAGAGCACTCTCATCGACAAGTACGACCTAAGCAACTTGCACGA
GATCGCCAGCGGCGGGGCGCCGCTCAGCAAGGAGGTAGGTGAGGCCGTGGCCAAACGCTTCCACCTACCA
GGCATCCGCCAGGGCTACGGCCTGACAGAAACAACCAGCGCCATTCTGATCACCCCCGAAGGGGACGACA
AGCCTGGCGCAGTAGGCAAGGTGGTGCCCTTCTTCGAGGCTAAGGTGGTGGACTTGGACACCGGTAAGAC
ACTGGGTGTGAACCAGCGCGGCGAGCTGTGCGTCCGTGGCCCCATGATCATGAGCGGCTACGTTAACAAC
CCCGAGGCTACAAACGCTCTCATCGACAAGGACGGCTGGCTGCACAGCGGCGACATCGCCTACTGGGACG
AGGACGAGCACTTCTTCATCGTGGACCGGCTGAAGAGCCTGATCAAATACAAGGGCTACCAGGTAGCCCC
AGCCGAACTGGAGAGCATCCTGCTGCAACACCCCAACATCTTCGACGCCGGGGTCGCCGGCCTGCCCGAC
GACGATGCCGGCGAGCTGCCCGCCGCAGTCGTCGTGCTGGAACACGGTAAAACCATGACCGAGAAGGAGA
TCGTGGACTATGTGGCCAGCCAGGTTACAACCGCCAAGAAGCTGCGCGGTGGTGTTGTGTTCGTGGACGA
GGTGCCTAAAGGACTGACCGGCAAGTTGGACGCCCGCAAGATCCGCGAGATTCTCATTAAGGCCAAGAAG
GGCGGCAAGATCGCCGTGTAATCTGCTTGCAAGAACTGGTTCAGTAGCTTAAGCCACTTTGTGATCCACC
TTAACAGCCACGGCTTCCCTCCCGAGGTGGAGGAGCAGGCCGCCGGCACCCTGCCCATGAGCTGCGCCCA
GGAGAGCGGCATGGATAGACACCCTGCTGCTTGCGCCAGCGCCAGGATCAACGTCTAACTGCAGTCTAGA
GTCGGGGCGGCCGGCCGCTTCGAGCAGACATGATAAGATACATTGATGAGTTTGGACAAACCACAACTAG
AATGCAGTGAAAAAAATGCTTTATTTGTGAAATTTGTGATGCTATTGCTTTATTTGTAACCATTATAAGC
TGCAATAAACAAGTTAACAACAACAATTGCATTCATTTTATGTTTCAGGTTCAGGGGGAGGTGTGGGAGG
TTTTTTAAAGCAAGTAAAACCTCTACAAATGTGGTAAAATCGATAAGGATCCGTTTGCGTATTGGGCGCT
CTTCCGCTGATCTGCGCAGCACCATGGCCTGAAATAACCTCTGAAAGAGGAACTTGGTTAGCTACCTTCT
GAGGCGGAAAGAACCAGCTGTGGAATGTGTGTCAGTTAGGGTGTGGAAAGTCCCCAGGCTCCCCAGCAGG
CAGAAGTATGCAAAGCATGCATCTCAATTAGTCAGCAACCAGGTGTGGAAAGTCCCCAGGCTCCCCAGCA
GGCAGAAGTATGCAAAGCATGCATCTCAATTAGTCAGCAACCATAGTCCCGCCCCTAACTCCGCCCATCC
CGCCCCTAACTCCGCCCAGTTCCGCCCATTCTCCGCCCCATGGCTGACTAATTTTTTTTATTTATGCAGA
GGCCGAGGCCGCCTCTGCCTCTGAGCTATTCCAGAAGTAGTGAGGAGGCTTTTTTGGAGGCCTAGGCTTT
TGCAAAAAGCTCGATTCTTCTGACACTAGCGCCACCATGAAGAAGCCCGAACTCACCGCTACCAGCGTTG
AAAAATTTCTCATCGAGAAGTTCGACAGTGTGAGCGACCTGATGCAGTTGTCGGAGGGCGAAGAGAGCCG
AGCCTTCAGCTTCGATGTCGGCGGACGCGGCTATGTACTGCGGGTGAATAGCTGCGCTGATGGCTTCTAC
AAAGACCGCTACGTGTACCGCCACTTCGCCAGCGCTGCACTACCCATCCCCGAAGTGTTGGACATCGGCG
AGTTCAGCGAGAGCCTGACATACTGCATCAGTAGACGCGCCCAAGGCGTTACTCTCCAAGACCTCCCCGA
AACAGAGCTGCCTGCTGTGTTACAGCCTGTCGCCGAAGCTATGGATGCTATTGCCGCCGCCGACCTCAGT
CAAACCAGCGGCTTCGGCCCATTCGGGCCCCAAGGCATCGGCCAGTACACAACCTGGCGGGATTTCATTT
GCGCCATTGCTGATCCCCATGTCTACCACTGGCAGACCGTGATGGACGACACCGTGTCCGCCAGCGTAGC
TCAAGCCCTGGACGAACTGATGCTGTGGGCCGAAGACTGTCCCGAGGTGCGCCACCTCGTCCATGCCGAC
TTCGGCAGCAACAACGTCCTGACCGACAACGGCCGCATCACCGCCGTAATCGACTGGTCCGAAGCTATGT
TCGGGGACAGTCAGTACGAGGTGGCCAACATCTTCTTCTGGCGGCCCTGGCTGGCTTGCATGGAGCAGCA
GACTCGCTACTTCGAGCGCCGGCATCCCGAGCTGGCCGGCAGCCCTCGTCTGCGAGCCTACATGCTGCGC
ATCGGCCTGGATCAGCTCTACCAGAGCCTCGTGGACGGCAACTTCGACGATGCTGCCTGGGCTCAAGGCC
GCTGCGATGCCATCGTCCGCAGCGGGGCCGGCACCGTCGGTCGCACACAAATCGCTCGCCGGAGCGCAGC
CGTATGGACCGACGGCTGCGTCGAGGTGCTGGCCGACAGCGGCAACCGCCGGCCCAGTACACGACCGCGC
GCTAAGGAGGTAGGTCGAGTTTAAACTCTAGAACCGGTCATGGCCGCAATAAAATATCTTTATTTTCATT
ACATCTGTGTGTTGGTTTTTTGTGTGTTCGAACTAGATGCTGTCGACCGATGCCCTTGAGAGCCTTCAAC
CCAGTCAGCTCCTTCCGGTGGGCGCGGGGCATGACTATCGTCGCCGCACTTATGACTGTCTTCTTTATCA
TGCAACTCGTAGGACAGGTGCCGGCAGCGCTCTTCCGCTTCCTCGCTCACTGACTCGCTGCGCTCGGTCG
TTCGGCTGCGGCGAGCGGTATCAGCTCACTCAAAGGCGGTAATACGGTTATCCACAGAATCAGGGGATAA
CGCAGGAAAGAACATGTGAGCAAAAGGCCAGCAAAAGGCCAGGAACCGTAAAAAGGCCGCGTTGCTGGCG
TTTTTCCATAGGCTCCGCCCCCCTGACGAGCATCACAAAAATCGACGCTCAAGTCAGAGGTGGCGAAACC
CGACAGGACTATAAAGATACCAGGCGTTTCCCCCTGGAAGCTCCCTCGTGCGCTCTCCTGTTCCGACCCT
GCCGCTTACCGGATACCTGTCCGCCTTTCTCCCTTCGGGAAGCGTGGCGCTTTCTCATAGCTCACGCTGT
AGGTATCTCAGTTCGGTGTAGGTCGTTCGCTCCAAGCTGGGCTGTGTGCACGAACCCCCCGTTCAGCCCG
ACCGCTGCGCCTTATCCGGTAACTATCGTCTTGAGTCCAACCCGGTAAGACACGACTTATCGCCACTGGC
AGCAGCCACTGGTAACAGGATTAGCAGAGCGAGGTATGTAGGCGGTGCTACAGAGTTCTTGAAGTGGTGG
CCTAACTACGGCTACACTAGAAGAACAGTATTTGGTATCTGCGCTCTGCTGAAGCCAGTTACCTTCGGAA
AAAGAGTTGGTAGCTCTTGATCCGGCAAACAAACCACCGCTGGTAGCGGTGGTTTTTTTGTTTGCAAGCA
GCAGATTACGCGCAGAAAAAAAGGATCTCAAGAAGATCCTTTGATCTTTTCTACGGGGTCTGACGCTCAG
TGGAACGAAAACTCACGTTAAGGGATTTTGGTCATGAGATTATCAAAAAGGATCTTCACCTAGATCCTTT
TAAATTAAAAATGAAGTTTTAAATCAATCTAAAGTATATATGAGTAAACTTGGTCTGACAGCGGCCGCAA
ATGCTAAACCACTGCAGTGGTTACCAGTGCTTGATCAGTGAGGCACCGATCTCAGCGATCTGCCTATTTC
GTTCGTCCATAGTGGCCTGACTCCCCGTCGTGTAGATCACTACGATTCGTGAGGGCTTACCATCAGGCCC
CAGCGCAGCAATGATGCCGCGAGAGCCGCGTTCACCGGCCCCCGATTTGTCAGCAATGAACCAGCCAGCA
GGGAGGGCCGAGCGAAGAAGTGGTCCTGCTACTTTGTCCGCCTCCATCCAGTCTATGAGCTGCTGTCGTG
ATGCTAGAGTAAGAAGTTCGCCAGTGAGTAGTTTCCGAAGAGTTGTGGCCATTGCTACTGGCATCGTGGT
ATCACGCTCGTCGTTCGGTATGGCTTCGTTCAACTCTGGTTCCCAGCGGTCAAGCCGGGTCACATGATCA
CCCATATTATGAAGAAATGCAGTCAGCTCCTTAGGGCCTCCGATCGTTGTCAGAAGTAAGTTGGCCGCGG
TGTTGTCGCTCATGGTAATGGCAGCACTACACAATTCTCTTACCGTCATGCCATCCGTAAGATGCTTTTC
CGTGACCGGCGAGTACTCAACCAAGTCGTTTTGTGAGTAGTGTATACGGCGACCAAGCTGCTCTTGCCCG
GCGTCTATACGGGACAACACCGCGCCACATAGCAGTACTTTGAAAGTGCTCATCATCGGGAATCGTTCTT
CGGGGCGGAAAGACTCAAGGATCTTGCCGCTATTGAGATCCAGTTCGATATAGCCCACTCTTGCACCCAG
TTGATCTTCAGCATCTTTTACTTTCACCAGCGTTTCGGGGTGTGCAAAAACAGGCAAGCAAAATGCCGCA
AAGAAGGGAATGAGTGCGACACGAAAATGTTGGATGCTCATACTCGTCCTTTTTCAATATTATTGAAGCA
TTTATCAGGGTTACTAGTACGTCTCTCAAGGATAAGTAAGTAATATTAAGGTACGGGAGGTATTGGACAG
GCCGCAATAAAATATCTTTATTTTCATTACATCTGTGTGTTGGTTTTTTGTGTGAATCGATAGTACTAAC
ATACGCTCTCCATCAAAACAAAACGAAACAAAACAAACTAGCAAAATAGGCTGTCCCCAGTGCAAGTGCA
GGTGCCAGAACATTTCTCT
